>Addgene plasmid #211966 | pKLV2-U6gRNA5(JARID2_5-4)-PGKpuroBFP-W | addgene full sequence | sequence record 419994 | Addgene NGS Result
GTCAATAATGACGTATGTTCCCATAGTAACGCCAATAGGGACTTTCCATTGACGTCAATGGGTGGAGTAT
TTACGGTAAACTGCCCACTTGGCAGTACATCAAGTGTATCATATGCCAAGTACGCCCCCTATTGACGTCA
ATGACGGTAAATGGCCCGCCTGGCATTATGCCCAGTACATGACCTTATGGGACTTTCCTACTTGGCAGTA
CATCTACGTATTAGTCATCGCTATTACCATGGTGATGCGGTTTTGGCAGTACATCAATGGGCGTGGATAG
CGGTTTGACTCACGGGGATTTCCAAGTCTCCACCCCATTGACGTCAATGGGAGTTTGTTTTGGCACCAAA
ATCAACGGGACTTTCCAAAATGTCGTAACAACTCCGCCCCATTGACGCAAATGGGCGGTAGGCGTGTACG
GTGGGAGGTCTATATAAGCAGCGCGTTTTGCCTGTACTGGGTCTCTCTGGTTAGACCAGATCTGAGCCTG
GGAGCTCTCTGGCTAACTAGGGAACCCACTGCTTAAGCCTCAATAAAGCTTGCCTTGAGTGCTTCAAGTA
GTGTGTGCCCGTCTGTTGTGTGACTCTGGTAACTAGAGATCCCTCAGACCCTTTTAGTCAGTGTGGAAAA
TCTCTAGCAGTGGCGCCCGAACAGGGACTTGAAAGCGAAAGGGAAACCAGAGGAGCTCTCTCGACGCAGG
ACTCGGCTTGCTGAAGCGCGCACGGCAAGAGGCGAGGGGCGGCGACTGGTGAGTACGCCAAAAATTTTGA
CTAGCGGAGGCTAGAAGGAGAGAGATGGGTGCGAGAGCGTCAGTATTAAGCGGGGGAGAATTAGATCGCG
ATGGGAAAAAATTCGGTTAAGGCCAGGGGGAAAGAAAAAATATAAATTAAAACATATAGTATGGGCAAGC
AGGGAGCTAGAACGATTCGCAGTTAATCCTGGCCTGTTAGAAACATCAGAAGGCTGTAGACAAATACTGG
GACAGCTACAACCATCCCTTCAGACAGGATCAGAAGAACTTAGATCATTATATAATACAGTAGCAACCCT
CTATTGTGTGCATCAAAGGATAGAGATAAAAGACACCAAGGAAGCTTTAGACAAGATAGAGGAAGAGCAA
AACAAAAGTAAGACCACCGCACAGCAAGCGGCCGGCCGCGCTGATCTTCAGACCTGGAGGAGGAGATATG
AGGGACAATTGGAGAAGTGAATTATATAAATATAAAGTAGTAAAAATTGAACCATTAGGAGTAGCACCCA
CCAAGGCAAAGAGAAGAGTGGTGCAGAGAGAAAAAAGAGCAGTGGGAATAGGAGCTTTGTTCCTTGGGTT
CTTGGGAGCAGCAGGAAGCACTATGGGCGCAGCGTCAATGACGCTGACGGTACAGGCCAGACAATTATTG
TCTGGTATAGTGCAGCAGCAGAACAATTTGCTGAGGGCTATTGAGGCGCAACAGCATCTGTTGCAACTCA
CAGTCTGGGGCATCAAGCAGCTCCAGGCAAGAATCCTGGCTGTGGAAAGATACCTAAAGGATCAACAGCT
CCTGGGGATTTGGGGTTGCTCTGGAAAACTCATTTGCACCACTGCTGTGCCTTGGAATGCTAGTTGGAGT
AATAAATCTCTGGAACAGATTTGGAATCACACGACCTGGATGGAGTGGGACAGAGAAATTAACAATTACA
CAAGCTTAATACACTCCTTAATTGAAGAATCGCAAAACCAGCAAGAAAAGAATGAACAAGAATTATTGGA
ATTAGATAAATGGGCAAGTTTGTGGAATTGGTTTAACATAACAAATTGGCTGTGGTATATAAAATTATTC
ATAATGATAGTAGGAGGCTTGGTAGGTTTAAGAATAGTTTTTGCTGTACTTTCTATAGTGAATAGAGTTA
GGCAGGGATATTCACCATTATCGTTTCAGACCCACCTCCCAACCCCGAGGGGACCCGACAGGCCCGAAGG
AATAGAAGAAGAAGGTGGAGAGAGAGACAGAGACAGATCCATTCGATTAGTGAACGGATCGGCACTGCGT
GCGCCAATTCTGCAGACAAATGGCAGTATTCATCCACAATTTTAAAAGAAAAGGGGGGATTGGGGGGTAC
AGTGCAGGGGAAAGAATAGTAGACATAATAGCAACAGACATACAAACTAAAGAATTACAAAAACAAATTA
CAAAAATTCAAAATTTTCGGGTTTATTACAGGGACAGCAGAGATCCAGTTTGGTTAGTACCGGGCCCTAC
GCGTCCAAGGTCGGGCAGGAAGAGGGCCTATTTCCCATGATTCCTTCATATTTGCATATACGATACAAGG
CTGTTAGAGAGATAATTAGAATTAATTTGACTGTAAACACAAAGATATTAGTACAAAATACGTGACGTAG
AAAGTAATAATTTCTTGGGTAGTTTGCAGTTTTAAAATTATGTTTTAAAATGGACTATCATATGCTTACC
GTAACTTGAAAGTATTTCGATTTCTTGGCTTTATATATCTTGTGGAAAGGACGAAACACCGATCGAGTCG
GTCCGCGCTCGTTTAAGAGCTATGCTGGAAACAGCATAGCAAGTTTAAATAAGGCTAGTCCGTTATCAAC
TTGAAAAAGTGGCACCGAGTCGGTGCTTTTTTTGGATCCAATTCTACCGGGTAGGGGAGGCGCTTTTCCC
AAGGCAGTCTGGAGCATGCGCTTTAGCAGCCCCGCTGGGCACTTGGCGCTACACAAGTGGCCTCTGGCCT
CGCACACATTCCACATCCACCGGTAGGCGCCAACCGGCTCCGTTCTTTGGTGGCCCCTTCGCGCCACCTT
CTACTCCTCCCCTAGTCAGGAAGTTCCCCCCCGCCCCGCAGCTCGCGTCGTGCAGGACGTGACAAATGGA
AGTAGCACGTCTCACTAGTCTCGTGCAGATGGACAGCACCGCTGAGCAATGGAAGCGGGTAGGCCTTTGG
GGCAGCGGCCAATAGCAGCTTTGCTCCTTCGCTTTCTGGGCTCAGAGGCTGGGAAGGGGTGGGTCCGGGG
GCGGGCTCAGGGGCGGGCTCAGGGGCGGGGCGGGCGCCCGAAGGTCCTCCGGAGGCCCGGCATTCTGCAC
GCTTCAAAAGCGCACGTCTGCCGCGCTGTTCTCCTCTTCCTCATCTCCGGGCCTTTCGACCTGCATCCAT
CTAGATCTCGAGCAGCTGAAGCTTACCATGACCGAGTACAAGCCCACGGTGCGCCTCGCCACCCGCGACG
ACGTCCCCAGGGCCGTACGCACCCTCGCCGCCGCGTTCGCCGACTACCCCGCCACGCGCCACACCGTCGA
TCCGGACCGCCACATCGAGCGGGTCACCGAGCTGCAAGAACTCTTCCTCACGCGCGTCGGGCTCGACATC
GGCAAGGTGTGGGTCGCGGACGACGGCGCCGCGGTGGCGGTCTGGACCACGCCGGAGAGCGTCGAAGCGG
GGGCGGTGTTCGCCGAGATCGGCCCGCGCATGGCCGAGTTGAGCGGTTCCCGGCTGGCCGCGCAGCAACA
GATGGAAGGCCTCCTGGCGCCGCACCGGCCCAAGGAGCCCGCGTGGTTCCTGGCCACCGTCGGCGTCTCG
CCCGACCACCAGGGCAAGGGTCTGGGCAGCGCCGTCGTGCTCCCCGGAGTGGAGGCGGCCGAGCGCGCCG
GGGTGCCCGCCTTCCTGGAGACCTCCGCGCCCCGCAACCTCCCCTTCTACGAGCGGCTCGGCTTCACCGT
CACCGCCGACGTCGAGGTGCCCGAAGGACCGCGCACCTGGTGCATGACCCGCAAGCCCGGTGCCGGCGGC
GGGTCCGGAGGAGAGGGCAGAGGAAGTCTCCTAACATGCGGTGACGTGGAGGAGAATCCTGGCCCAATGA
GCGAGCTGATTAAGGAGAACATGCACATGAAGCTGTACATGGAGGGCACCGTGGACAACCATCACTTCAA
GTGCACATCCGAGGGCGAAGGCAAGCCCTACGAGGGCACCCAGACCATGAGAATCAAGGTGGTCGAGGGC
GGCCCTCTCCCCTTCGCCTTCGACATCCTGGCTACTAGCTTCCTCTACGGCAGCAAGACCTTCATCAACC
ACACCCAGGGCATCCCCGACTTCTTCAAGCAGTCCTTCCCTGAGGGCTTCACATGGGAGAGAGTCACCAC
ATACGAGGACGGGGGCGTGCTGACCGCTACCCAGGACACCAGCCTCCAGGACGGCTGCCTCATCTACAAC
GTCAAGATCAGAGGGGTGAACTTCACATCCAACGGCCCTGTGATGCAGAAGAAAACACTCGGCTGGGAGG
CCTTCACCGAGACGCTGTACCCCGCTGACGGCGGCCTGGAAGGCAGAAACGACATGGCCCTGAAGCTCGT
GGGCGGGAGCCATCTGATCGCAAACATCAAGACCACATATAGATCCAAGAAACCCGCTAAGAACCTCAAG
ATGCCTGGCGTCTACTATGTGGACTACAGACTGGAAAGAATCAAGGAGGCCAACAACGAGACCTACGTCG
AGCAGCACGAGGTGGCAGTGGCCAGATACTGCGACCTCCCTAGCAAACTGGGGCACAAGCTTAATTGAGC
GGCCGCTCAACCTCTGGATTACAAAATTTGTGAAAGATTGACTGGTATTCTTAACTATGTTGCTCCTTTT
ACGCTATGTGGATACGCTGCTTTAATGCCTTTGTATCATGCTATTGCTTCCCGTATGGCTTTCATTTTCT
CCTCCTTGTATAAATCCTGGTTGCTGTCTCTTTATGAGGAGTTGTGGCCCGTTGTCAGGCAACGTGGCGT
GGTGTGCACTGTGTTTGCTGACGCAACCCCCACTGGTTGGGGCATTGCCACCACCTGTCAGCTCCTTTCC
GGGACTTTCGCTTTCCCCCTCCCTATTGCCACGGCGGAACTCATCGCCGCCTGCCTTGCCCGCTGCTGGA
CAGGGGCTCGGCTGTTGGGCACTGACAATTCCGTGGTGTTGTCGGGGAAATCATCGTCCTTTCCTTGGCT
GCTCGCCTGTGTTGCCACCTGGATTCTGCGCGGGACGTCCTTCTGCTACGTCCCTTCGGCCCTCAATCCA
GCGGACCTTCCTTCCCGCGGCCTGCTGCCGGCTCTGCGGCCTCTTCCGCGTCTACGCCTTCGCCCTCAGA
CGAGTCGGATCTCCCTTTGGGCCGCCTCCCCGCAGGTACCTTTAAGACCAATGACTTACAAGGCAGCTGT
AGATCTTAGCCACTTTTTAAAAGAAAAGGGGGGACTGGAAGGGCTAATTCACTCCCAAAGAAGTCAAGAT
CTGCTTTTTGCCTGTACTGGGTCTCTCTGGTTAGACCAGAGTCTCTCTGGTTAGACCAGATCTGAGCCTG
GGAGCTCTCTGGCTAACTAGGGAACCCACTGCTTAAGCCTCAATAAAGCTTGCCTTGAGTGCTTCAAGTA
GTGTGTGCCCGTCTGTTGTGTGACTCTGGTAACTAGAGATCCCTCAGACCCTTTTAGTCAGTGTGGAAAA
TCTCTAGCAGTTTAAACCCGCTGATCAGCCTCGACTGTGCCTTCTAGTTGCCAGCCATCTGTTGTTTGCC
CCTCCCCCGTGCCTTCCTTGACCCTGGAAGGTGCCACTCCCACTGTCCTTTCCTAATAAAATGAGGAAAT
TGCATCGCATTGTCTGAGTAGGTGTCATTCTATTCTGGGGGGTGGGGTGGGGCAGGACAGCAAGGGGGAG
GATTGGGAAGTCAATAGCAGGCATGCTGGGGATGCGGTGGGCTCTATGGGCGGCCGTTAATTAAGCTTTT
GTTCCCTTTAGTGAGGGTTAATTGCGCGCTTGGCGTAATCATGGTCATAGCTGTTTCCTGTGTGAAATTG
TTATCCGCTCACAATTCCACACAACATACGAGCCGGGAGCATAAAGTGTAAAGCCTGGGGTGCCTAATGA
GTGAGCTAACTCACATTAATTGCGTTGCGCTCACTGCCCGCTTTCCAGTCGGGAAACCTGTCGTGCCAGC
TGCATTAATGAATCGGCCAACGCGCGGGGAGAGGCGGTTTGCGTATTGGGCGCTCTTCCGCTTCCTCGCT
CACTGACTCGCTGCGCTCGGTCGTTCGGCTGCGGCGAGCGGTATCAGCTCACTCAAAGGCGGTAATACGG
TTATCCACAGAATCAGGGGATAACGCAGGAAAGAACATGTGAGCAAAAGGCCAGCAAAAGGCCAGGAACC
GTAAAAAGGCCGCGTTGCTGGCGTTTTTCCATAGGCTCCGCCCCCCTGACGAGCATCACAAAAATCGACG
CTCAAGTCAGAGGTGGCGAAACCCGACAGGACTATAAAGATACCAGGCGTTTCCCCCTGGAAGCTCCCTC
GTGCGCTCTCCTGTTCCGACCCTGCCGCTTACCGGATACCTGTCCGCCTTTCTCCCTTCGGGAAGCGTGG
CGCTTTCTCATAGCTCACGCTGTAGGTATCTCAGTTCGGTGTAGGTCGTTCGCTCCAAGCTGGGCTGTGT
GCACGAACCCCCCGTTCAGCCCGACCGCTGCGCCTTATCCGGTAACTATCGTCTTGAGTCCAACCCGGTA
AGACACGACTTATCGCCACTGGCAGCAGCCACTGGTAACAGGATTAGCAGAGCGAGGTATGTAGGCGGTG
CTACAGAGTTCTTGAAGTGGTGGCCTAACTACGGCTACACTAGAAGAACAGTATTTGGTATCTGCGCTCT
GCTGAAGCCAGTTACCTTCGGAAAAAGAGTTGGTAGCTCTTGATCCGGCAAACAAACCACCGCTGGTAGC
GGTGGTTTTTTTGTTTGCAAGCAGCAGATTACGCGCAGAAAAAAAGGATCTCAAGAAGATCCTTTGATCT
TTTCTACGGGGTCTGACGCTCAGTGGAACGAAAACTCACGTTAAGGGATTTTGGTCATGAGATTATCAAA
AAGGATCTTCACCTAGATCCTTTTAAATTAAAAATGAAGTTTTAAATCAATCTAAAGTATATATGAGTAA
ACTTGGTCTGACAGTTACCAATGCTTAATCAGTGAGGCACCTATCTCAGCGATCTGTCTATTTCGTTCAT
CCATAGTTGCCTGACTCCCCGTCGTGTAGATAACTACGATACGGGAGGGCTTACCATCTGGCCCCAGTGC
TGCAATGATACCGCGAGACCCACGCTCACCGGCTCCAGATTTATCAGCAATAAACCAGCCAGCCGGAAGG
GCCGAGCGCAGAAGTGGTCCTGCAACTTTATCCGCCTCCATCCAGTCTATTAATTGTTGCCGGGAAGCTA
GAGTAAGTAGTTCGCCAGTTAATAGTTTGCGCAACGTTGTTGCCATTGCTACAGGCATCGTGGTGTCACG
CTCGTCGTTTGGTATGGCTTCATTCAGCTCCGGTTCCCAACGATCAAGGCGAGTTACATGATCCCCCATG
TTGTGCAAAAAAGCGGTTAGCTCCTTCGGTCCTCCGATCGTTGTCAGAAGTAAGTTGGCCGCAGTGTTAT
CACTCATGGTTATGGCAGCACTGCATAATTCTCTTACTGTCATGCCATCCGTAAGATGCTTTTCTGTGAC
TGGTGAGTACTCAACCAAGTCATTCTGAGAATAGTGTATGCGGCGACCGAGTTGCTCTTGCCCGGCGTCA
ATACGGGATAATACCGCGCCACATAGCAGAACTTTAAAAGTGCTCATCATTGGAAAACGTTCTTCGGGGC
GAAAACTCTCAAGGATCTTACCGCTGTTGAGATCCAGTTCGATGTAACCCACTCGTGCACCCAACTGATC
TTCAGCATCTTTTACTTTCACCAGCGTTTCTGGGTGAGCAAAAACAGGAAGGCAAAATGCCGCAAAAAAG
GGAATAAGGGCGACACGGAAATGTTGAATACTCATACTCTTCCTTTTTCAATATTATTGAAGCATTTATC
AGGGTTATTGTCTCATGAGCGGATACATATTTGAATGTATTTAGAAAAATAAACAAATAGGGGTTCCGCG
CACATTTCCCCGAAAAGTGCCACCTAAATTGTAAGCGTTAATATTTTGTTAAAATTCGCGTTAAATTTTT
GTTAAATCAGCTCATTTTTTAACCAATAGGCCGAAATCGGCAAAATCCCTTATAAATCAAAAGAATAGAC
CGAGATAGGGT
[37 nt withheld, positions 8062-8098]
AAAGAACGTGGACTCCAACGTCAAAGG
[49 nt withheld, positions 8126-8174]
T
[91 nt withheld, positions 8176-8266]
G
[124 nt withheld, positions 8268-8391]
CCCATTCGCCATTCAGGCTGCGCAACTGTTGGGAAGGGCGATCGGTGCGGGCCTCTTCGCTATTACGCCA
GCTGGCGAAAGGGGGATGTGCTGCAAGGCGATTAAGTTGGGTAACGCCAGGGTTTTCCCAGTCACGACGT
TGTAAAACGACGGCCAGTGAGCGCGCGTAATACGACTCACTATAGGGCGAATTGACTAGTACATAACTTA
CGGTAAATGGCCCGCCTGGCTGACCGCCCAACGACCCCCGCCCATTGAC
Features (pLannotate 1.2.2; 28 found; start..end, strand, type, name):
    242..441     +  promoter       CMV promoter: human cytomegalovirus (CMV) immediate early promoter
    459..639     +  LTR            5' LTR (truncated): truncated 5' long terminal repeat (LTR) from HIV-1
    686..811     +  misc_feature   HIV-1 Ψ: packaging signal of human immunodeficiency virus type 1
    795..1133    +  CDS            HIV-1 gag (fragment): gag protein from human immunodeficiency virus 1; gag
   1310..1543    +  misc_feature   RRE: The Rev response element (RRE) of HIV-1 allows for Rev-dependent mRNA export from the nucleus to the cytoplasm.
   1920..2020    +  CDS            Rev (fragment): human immunodeficiency virus 1 (HIV-1) Rev protein; rev; enhances nuclear export of unspliced and incompletely spliced viral mRNAs
   2070..2187    +  misc_feature   cPPT/CTS: central polypurine tract and central termination sequence of HIV-1
   2262..2502    +  promoter       U6 promoter: RNA polymerase III promoter for human U6 snRNA
   2549..2616    +  misc_RNA       tracrRNA (fragment): trans-activating CRISPR RNA for the Streptococcus pyogenes CRISPR/Cas9 system
   2639..3138    +  promoter       PGK promoter: mouse phosphoglycerate kinase 1 promoter
   3178..3774    +  CDS            PuroR (fragment): puromycin N-acetyltransferase; pac from Streptomyces; confers resistance to puromycin
   3847..4545    +  CDS            TagBFP: TagBFP is a basic (constitutively fluorescent) blue fluorescent protein published in 2008, derived from Entacmaea quadricolor. It is reported to be a very rapidly-maturing monomer with very low acid sensitivity.
   4557..5143    +  misc_feature   WPRE: woodchuck hepatitis virus posttranscriptional regulatory element
   5137..5283    +  CDS            nef (fragment): NEF_HV1LA - Experimental evidence at protein level: Swiss-Prot protein existence level 1. Extracellular Nef protein targets CD4(+) T-lymphocytes for apoptosis by interacting with CXCR4 surface receptors. From Human immunodeficiency virus type 1 group M subtype B (isolate Lai) (HIV-1).
   5291..5469    +  LTR            5' LTR (truncated): truncated 5' long terminal repeat (LTR) from HIV-1
   5495..5606    +  polyA_signal   bGH poly(A) signal: bovine growth hormone polyadenylation signal
   5745..5763    -  promoter       T3 promoter: promoter for bacteriophage T3 RNA polymerase
   5808..5824    -  protein_bind   lac operator: The lac repressor binds to the lac operator to inhibit transcription in E. coli. This inhibition can be relieved by adding lactose or isopropyl-β-D-thiogalactopyranoside (IPTG). lac repressor encoded by lacI
   5832..5862    -  promoter       lac promoter: promoter for the E. coli lac operon
   5877..5898    -  protein_bind   CAP binding site: CAP binding activates transcription in the presence of cAMP. E. coli catabolite activator protein
   5911..6003    -  CDS            lacI (fragment): lac repressor; lacI; The lac repressor binds to the lac operator to inhibit transcription in E. coli. This inhibition can be relieved by adding lactose or isopropyl-β-D-thiogalactopyranoside (IPTG).
   6186..6774    -  rep_origin     ori: high-copy-number ColE1/pMB1/pBR322/pUC origin of replication
   6945..7805    -  CDS            AmpR: β-lactamase; bla; confers resistance to ampicillin, carbenicillin, and related antibiotics
   7806..7910    -  promoter       AmpR promoter: bla
   7963..8391    -  rep_origin     f1 ori (sequence partly withheld): f1 bacteriophage origin of replication; arrow indicates direction of (+) strand synthesis
   8396..8551    -  CDS            lacZα (fragment): LacZα fragment of β-galactosidase; lacZ fragment
   8559..8577    +  promoter       T7 promoter: promoter for bacteriophage T7 RNA polymerase
   8591..241     +  enhancer       CMV enhancer (across the origin): human cytomegalovirus immediate early enhancer
