[The description below was written by a language model from this plasmid's Addgene catalogue record and pLannotate feature annotations shown in this document.]
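Description:
pKLV2-U6gRNA5(JARID2_5-4)-PGKpuroBFP-W is an 8,650 bp lentiviral CRISPR guide-expression plasmid made by cloning a single-guide RNA spacer against human JARID2 into the BbsI sites of the pKLV2-U6gRNA5(BbsI)-PGKpuroBFP-W backbone, destroying both sites in the process. In bacteria it is maintained through a high-copy ColE1/pUC-type origin and selected with ampicillin (AmpR). An f1 origin and remnants of a lac/lacZα cloning region flanked by T7 and T3 promoters are also present in the backbone.

The viral transfer cassette begins with a CMV enhancer/promoter fused to a truncated HIV-1 5' LTR, which drives transcription of the genomic RNA in packaging cells. This is followed by the Ψ packaging signal with a gag fragment, the RRE for Rev-dependent nuclear export, and the cPPT/CTS element. Within this frame, the human U6 RNA polymerase III promoter transcribes the JARID2 spacer joined to a Streptococcus pyogenes Cas9 guide scaffold (annotated as a tracrRNA fragment). Downstream, the mouse PGK promoter drives puromycin N-acetyltransferase followed by TagBFP. The feature table does not annotate the short linker between these two coding regions, so how they are co-expressed is not stated. A WPRE enhances transcript expression, and the cassette ends with a truncated 3' LTR and a bGH polyadenylation signal.

No Cas9 is encoded, so the nuclease must be supplied separately in the target cells. Transduced cells can be selected with puromycin or tracked and sorted by blue fluorescence. The construct serves to perturb JARID2 in human cells, and the associated publication used CRISPR perturbations with time-series single-cell RNA-seq to infer gene regulatory networks.
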