Addgene plasmid #211966: pKLV2-U6gRNA5(JARID2_5-4)-PGKpuroBFP-W
Purpose: Express gRNA against JARID2 with puro and BFP
Depositing lab: Kosuke Yusa. Depositing organization: Kyoto University, Institute for Life and Medical Sciences. Publication: RENGE infers gene regulatory networks using time-series single-cell RNA-seq data with CRISPR perturbations. Ishikawa M, Sugino S, Masuda Y, Tarumoto Y, Seto Y, Taniyama N, Wagai F, Yamauchi Y, Kojima Y, Kiryu H, Yusa K, Eiraku M, Mochizuki A. Commun Biol. 2023 Dec 28;6(1):1290. doi: 10.1038/s42003-023-05594-4. PubMed 38155269.
Backbone
  Vector backbone: pKLV2-U6gRNA5(BbsI)-PGKpuroBFP-W
  Backbone size w/o insert (bp): 8630
  Total vector size (bp): 8650
  Vector type: Mammalian Expression, Lentiviral, CRISPR
  Selectable markers: Puromycin
Growth in bacteria
  Bacterial resistance: Ampicillin, 100 μg/mL
  Growth temperature: 37°C
  Growth strain: NEB Stable
  Copy number: High Copy
Gene/Insert
  Gene/Insert name: sgRNA targeting JARID2
  gRNA/shRNA sequence: ATCGAGTCGGTCCGCGCTC
  Species: H. sapiens (human)
  GenBank ID: NM_004973.4
  Entrez Gene: JARID2 (a.k.a. DIDDF, JMJ)
  Promoter: Human U6 promoter
  Cloning method: Restriction Enzyme; 5′ cloning site BbsI (destroyed during cloning); 3′ cloning site BbsI (destroyed during cloning)
  Sequencing primers: 5′ AGATAATTAGAATTAATTTGACTG
Terms and licenses: Academic/Nonprofit Terms; Industry Terms: Not Available to Industry
How to cite: pKLV2-U6gRNA5(JARID2_5-4)-PGKpuroBFP-W was a gift from Kosuke Yusa (Addgene plasmid # 211966 ; http://n2t.net/addgene:211966 ; RRID:Addgene_211966)
